Addgene plasmid #70512: R777-E228 Hs.RASA1-nostop
Purpose: Gateway ORF clone of human RASA1 [NM_002890.2] without stop codon (for C-terminal fusions)
Depositing lab: Dominic Esposito. Depositing organization: National Cancer Institute (NCI).
Backbone
  Vector backbone: pDonor-255
  Backbone size w/o insert (bp): 2693
  Vector type: Gateway Entry Clone
Growth in bacteria
  Bacterial resistance: Spectinomycin, 50 μg/mL
  Growth temperature: 37°C
  Growth strain: DH10B
  Copy number: High Copy
Gene/Insert
  Gene/Insert name: RASA1 (alt name: NM_002890.2)
  Species: H. sapiens (human)
  Insert size (bp): 3138
  Entrez Gene: RASA1 (a.k.a. CM-AVM, CMAVM, CMAVM1, GAP, PKWS, RASA, RASGAP, p120, p120GAP, p120RASGAP)
  Cloning method: Gateway Cloning
  Sequencing primers: 5′ M13F 23-mer (5'-CCCAGTCACGACGTTGTAAAACG); 3′ attLR 23-mer (5'-TAACATCAGAGATTTTGAGACAC)
Terms and licenses: Academic/Nonprofit Terms; Industry Terms: Not Available to Industry
How to cite: R777-E228 Hs.RASA1-nostop was a gift from Dominic Esposito (Addgene plasmid # 70512 ; http://n2t.net/addgene:70512 ; RRID:Addgene_70512)
