[The description below was written by a language model from this plasmid's Addgene catalogue record and pLannotate feature annotations shown in this document.]
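Description:
R777-E228 Hs.RASA1-nostop is a Gateway entry clone built on the pDonor-255 backbone (about 2.7 kb without insert; 5,831 nt in the full sequence record) that carries the human RASA1 open reading frame, corresponding to NM_002890.2. It is a bacterial propagation plasmid rather than an expression vector. It replicates in E. coli from a high-copy ColE1/pUC-type origin and is selected with spectinomycin through an aadA (SmR) aminoglycoside adenylyltransferase gene, which appears to be driven by a class 1 integron Pc promoter remnant annotated upstream. Short fragments of lacZα, lacI and a gentamicin resistance gene are also annotated but look like non-functional backbone remnants. rrnB T1 and T2 terminators lie upstream of the cloning region, where they would help insulate the insert from read-through transcription.

The 3,138 bp insert encodes p120 RasGAP, a negative regulator of Ras signalling that stimulates the GTPase activity of normal but not oncogenic Ras. No promoter for the insert is annotated, as expected for an entry clone. The ORF is flanked by attL recombination sites, annotated by the feature tool as an attL3 variant on the 5′ side and a partial attL2 on the 3′ side. An LR Clonase reaction can therefore move the coding sequence directionally into a compatible Gateway destination vector. The stop codon has been omitted, so the ORF can read through the downstream recombination site into a C-terminal tag or reporter supplied by the destination vector. This makes the clone a source module for building C-terminally fused RASA1 expression constructs in whichever host system the chosen destination vector supports.
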