Features (pLannotate 1.2.2; 11 found; start..end, strand, type, name):
     18..54      -  CDS            lacZα (fragment): LacZα fragment of β-galactosidase; lacZ fragment
     85..180     +  protein_bind   attL3: mutant version of attL; recombination site for the Gateway® LR reaction LR Clonase™
    186..3323    +  CDS            RASA1: RASA1_HUMAN - Also known as GAP, RASA. Experimental evidence at protein level: Swiss-Prot protein existence level 1. Inhibitory regulator of the Ras-cyclic AMP pathway. Stimulates the GTPase of normal but not oncogenic Ras p21; this stimulation may be further increased in the presence of NCK1. From Homo sapiens (Human).
   3328..3421    -  protein_bind   attL2 (fragment): mutant version of attL; recombination site for the Gateway® LR reaction LR Clonase™
   3536..3559    +  promoter       Pc promoter (fragment): intI1 (promoter lies within the coding sequence); class 1 integron promoter
   3735..3791    +  CDS            GmR (fragment): gentamycin acetyltransferase; aacC1; confers resistance to gentamycin
   3798..4589    +  CDS            SmR: aminoglycoside adenylyltransferase (Murphy, 1985); aadA; confers resistance to spectinomycin and streptomycin
   4682..5270    +  rep_origin     ori: high-copy-number ColE1/pMB1/pBR322/pUC origin of replication
   5453..5545    +  CDS            lacI (fragment): lac repressor; lacI; The lac repressor binds to the lac operator to inhibit transcription in E. coli. This inhibition can be relieved by adding lactose or isopropyl-β-D-thiogalactopyranoside (IPTG).
   5600..5627    -  terminator     rrnB T2 terminator: transcription terminator T2 from the E. coli rrnB gene
   5759..5802    +  terminator     rrnB T1 terminator: Escherichia coli rrnB; transcription terminator T1 from the E. coli rrnB gene
>Addgene plasmid #70512 | R777-E228 Hs.RASA1-nostop | depositor full sequence | sequence record 125961 | Full Sequence
TTAACGCTAGCATGGATGTTTTCCCAGTCACGACGTTGTAAAACGACGGCCAGTCTTAAAATTCGAGCTC
GGTCCGAGGATCCGAAATAATGATTTTATTTTGACTGATAGTGACCTGTTCGTTGCAACAAATTGATAAG
CAATGCTTTTTTATAATGCCAACTTTGTACAAAAAAGTTGGCACCATGGCGGCCGAGGCCGGCAGTGAGG
AGGGCGGCCCGGTAACAGCCGGAGCTGGAGGAGGCGGCGCGGCAGCGGGCTCCAGTGCCTATCCCGCAGT
GTGTCGGGTGAAGATACCCGCGGCCCTGCCTGTGGCAGCCGCCCCCTATCCTGGGCTGGTGGAGACCGGA
GTGGCTGGAACTCTGGGTGGCGGAGCCGCTTTGGGGTCAGAGTTCCTAGGAGCCGGGTCTGTGGCAGGGG
CACTGGGGGGAGCTGGACTGACAGGGGGAGGTACTGCTGCTGGCGTAGCTGGTGCTGCTGCTGGCGTGGC
CGGTGCTGCTGTTGCTGGACCTAGTGGAGACATGGCTCTCACCAAACTGCCCACTTCGTTGCTTGCTGAG
ACTCTCGGGCCAGGCGGCGGTTTTCCCCCTCTGCCCCCTCCCCCTTACCTGCCCCCTTTGGGGGCGGGCC
TCGGGACAGTGGACGAAGGTGACTCTCTGGATGGACCAGAATACGAGGAGGAAGAGGTGGCCATACCGTT
GACCGCTCCTCCAACTAACCAGTGGTATCACGGAAAACTTGACAGAACGATAGCAGAAGAACGCCTCAGG
CAGGCAGGGAAGTCTGGCAGTTATCTTATAAGAGAGAGTGATCGGAGGCCAGGGTCCTTTGTACTTTCAT
TTCTTAGCCAGATGAATGTTGTCAACCATTTTAGGATTATTGCTATGTGTGGAGATTACTACATTGGTGG
AAGACGTTTTTCTTCACTGTCAGACCTAATAGGTTATTACAGTCATGTTTCTTGTTTGCTTAAAGGAGAA
AAATTACTTTACCCAGTTGCACCACCAGAGCCAGTAGAAGATAGAAGGCGTGTACGAGCTATTCTACCTT
ACACAAAAGTACCAGACACTGATGAAATAAGTTTCTTAAAAGGAGATATGTTCATTGTTCATAATGAATT
AGAAGATGGATGGATGTGGGTTACAAATTTAAGAACAGATGAACAAGGCCTTATTGTTGAAGACCTAGTA
GAAGAGGTGGGCCGGGAAGAAGATCCACATGAAGGAAAAATATGGTTCCATGGGAAGATTTCCAAACAGG
AAGCTTATAATTTACTAATGACAGTTGGTCAAGTCTGCAGTTTTCTTGTGAGGCCCTCAGATAATACTCC
TGGCGATTATTCACTTTATTTCCGGACCAATGAAAATATTCAGCGATTTAAAATATGTCCAACGCCAAAC
AATCAGTTTATGATGGGAGGCCGGTATTATAACAGCATTGGGGACATCATAGATCACTATCGAAAAGAAC
AGATTGTTGAAGGATATTATCTTAAGGAACCTGTACCAATGCAGGATCAAGAACAAGTACTCAATGACAC
AGTGGATGGCAAGGAAATCTATAATACCATCCGTCGTAAAACAAAGGATGCCTTTTATAAAAACATTGTT
AAGAAAGGTTATCTTCTGAAAAAGGGCAAAGGAAAACGTTGGAAAAATTTATATTTTATCTTAGAGGGTA
GTGATGCCCAACTTATTTATTTTGAAAGCGAAAAACGAGCTACCAAACCAAAAGGATTAATAGATCTCAG
TGTATGTTCTGTCTATGTCGTTCATGATAGTCTCTTTGGCAGGCCAAACTGTTTTCAGATAGTAGTTCAG
CACTTTAGTGAAGAACATTACATCTTTTACTTTGCAGGAGAAACTCCAGAACAAGCAGAGGATTGGATGA
AAGGTCTGCAGGCATTTTGCAATTTACGGAAAAGTAGTCCAGGGACATCCAATAAACGCCTTCGTCAGGT
CAGCAGCCTTGTTTTACATATTGAAGAAGCCCATAAACTCCCAGTAAAACATTTTACTAATCCATATTGT
AACATCTACCTGAATAGTGTCCAAGTAGCAAAAACTCATGCAAGGGAAGGGCAAAACCCAGTATGGTCAG
AAGAGTTTGTCTTTGATGATCTTCCTCCTGACATCAATAGATTTGAAATAACTCTTAGTAATAAAACAAA
GAAAAGCAAAGATCCTGATATCTTATTTATGCGCTGCCAGTTGAGCCGATTACAGAAAGGGCATGCCACA
GATGAATGGTTTCTGCTCAGCTCCCATATACCATTAAAAGGTATTGAACCAGGGTCCCTGCGTGTTCGAG
CACGATACTCTATGGAAAAAATCATGCCAGAAGAAGAGTACAGTGAATTTAAAGAGCTTATACTGCAAAA
GGAACTTCATGTAGTCTATGCTTTATCACATGTATGTGGACAAGACCGAACACTACTGGCCAGCATCCTA
CTGAGGATTTTTCTTCACGAAAAGCTTGAATCGTTGTTGTTATGCACACTAAATGACAGAGAAATAAGCA
TGGAAGATGAAGCCACTACCCTATTTCGAGCCACAACACTTGCAAGCACCTTGATGGAGCAGTATATGAA
AGCCACTGCTACACAGTTTGTTCATCATGCTTTGAAAGACTCTATTTTAAAGATAATGGAAAGCAAGCAG
TCTTGTGAGTTAAGTCCATCAAAGTTAGAAAAAAATGAAGATGTGAACACTAATTTAACACACCTATTGA
ACATACTTTCAGAGCTTGTGGAGAAAATATTCATGGCTTCAGAAATACTTCCACCGACATTGAGATATAT
TTATGGGTGTTTACAGAAATCTGTTCAGCATAAGTGGCCTACAAATACCACCATGAGAACAAGAGTTGTT
AGTGGTTTTGTTTTTCTTCGACTCATCTGTCCTGCCATCCTGAATCCACGGATGTTCAATATCATCTCAG
ATTCTCCATCTCCTATTGCTGCAAGAACACTGATATTAGTGGCTAAATCTGTGCAGAACTTAGCAAATCT
TGTGGAATTTGGAGCTAAGGAGCCCTACATGGAAGGTGTCAATCCATTCATCAAAAGCAACAAACATCGT
ATGATCATGTTTTTAGATGAACTTGGGAATGTACCTGAACTTCCGGACACTACAGAGCATTCTAGAACGG
ACCTGTCCCGTGATTTAGCAGCATTGCATGAGATTTGCGTGGCTCATTCAGATGAACTTCGAACGCTCAG
TAATGAGCGTGGTGCACAGCAGCACGTATTGAAAAAGCTTCTGGCTATAACAGAACTGCTTCAACAAAAA
CAAAACCAGTATACAAAAACCAATGATGTCAGGTCAACTTTCTTGTACAAAGTTGGCATTATAGGAAAGC
ATTGCTTATCAATTTGTTGCAACGAACAGGTCACTATCAGTCAAAATAAAATCATTATTTGCATGCAAGC
TTAGATCCTCTAGACCAGCCAGGACAGAAATGCCTCGACTTCGCTGCTACCCAAGGTTGCCGGGTGACGC
ACACCGTGGAAACGGATGAAGGCACGAACCCAGTGGACATAAGCCTGTTCGGTTCGTAAGCTGTAATGCA
AGTAGCGTATGCGCTCACGCAACTGGTCCAGAACCTTGACCGAACGCAGCGGTGGTAACGGCGCAGTGGC
GGTTTTCATGGCTTGTTATGACTGTTTTTTTGGGGTACAGTCTATGCCTCGGGCATCCAAGCAGCAAGCG
CGTTACGCCGTGGGTCGATGTTTGATGTTATGGAGCAGCAACGATGTTACGCAGCAGGGCAGTCGCCCTA
AAACAAAGTTAAACATTATGAGGGAAGCGGTGATCGCCGAAGTATCGACTCAACTATCAGAGGTAGTTGG
CGTCATCGAGCGCCATCTCGAACCGACGTTGCTGGCCGTACATTTGTACGGCTCCGCAGTGGATGGCGGC
CTGAAGCCACACAGTGATATTGATTTGCTGGTTACGGTGACCGTAAGGCTTGATGAAACAACGCGGCGAG
CTTTGATCAACGACCTTTTGGAAACTTCGGCTTCCCCTGGAGAGAGCGAGATTCTCCGCGCTGTAGAAGT
CACCATTGTTGTGCACGACGACATCATTCCGTGGCGTTATCCAGCTAAGCGCGAACTGCAATTTGGAGAA
TGGCAGCGCAATGACATTCTTGCAGGTATCTTCGAGCCAGCCACGATCGACATTGATCTGGCTATCTTGC
TGACAAAAGCAAGAGAACATAGCGTTGCCTTGGTAGGTCCAGCGGCGGAGGAACTCTTTGATCCGGTTCC
TGAACAGGATCTATTTGAGGCGCTAAATGAAACCTTAACGCTATGGAACTCGCCGCCCGACTGGGCTGGC
GATGAGCGAAATGTAGTGCTTACGTTGTCCCGCATTTGGTACAGCGCAGTAACCGGCAAAATCGCGCCGA
AGGATGTCGCTGCCGACTGGGCAATGGAGCGCCTGCCGGCCCAGTATCAGCCCGTCATACTTGAAGCTAG
ACAGGCTTATCTTGGACAAGAAGAAGATCGCTTGGCCTCGCGCGCAGATCAGTTGGAAGAATTTGTCCAC
TACGTGAAAGGCGAGATCACCAAGGTAGTCGGCAAATAACCCTCGAGCCACCCATGACCAAAATCCCTTA
ACGTGAGTTACGCGTCGTTCCACTGAGCGTCAGACCCCGTAGAAAAGATCAAAGGATCTTCTTGAGATCC
TTTTTTTCTGCGCGTAATCTGCTGCTTGCAAACAAAAAAACCACCGCTACCAGCGGTGGTTTGTTTGCCG
GATCAAGAGCTACCAACTCTTTTTCCGAAGGTAACTGGCTTCAGCAGAGCGCAGATACCAAATACTGTCC
TTCTAGTGTAGCCGTAGTTAGGCCACCACTTCAAGAACTCTGTAGCACCGCCTACATACCTCGCTCTGCT
AATCCTGTTACCAGTGGCTGCTGCCAGTGGCGATAAGTCGTGTCTTACCGGGTTGGACTCAAGACGATAG
TTACCGGATAAGGCGCAGCGGTCGGGCTGAACGGGGGGTTCGTGCACACAGCCCAGCTTGGAGCGAACGA
CCTACACCGAACTGAGATACCTACAGCGTGAGCATTGAGAAAGCGCCACGCTTCCCGAAGGGAGAAAGGC
GGACAGGTATCCGGTAAGCGGCAGGGTCGGAACAGGAGAGCGCACGAGGGAGCTTCCAGGGGGAAACGCC
TGGTATCTTTATAGTCCTGTCGGGTTTCGCCACCTCTGACTTGAGCGTCGATTTTTGTGATGCTCGTCAG
GGGGGCGGAGCCTATGGAAAAACGCCAGCAACGCGGCCTTTTTACGGTTCCTGGCCTTTTGCTGGCCTTT
TGCTCACATGTTCTTTCCTGCGTTATCCCCTGATTCTGTGGATAACCGTATTACCGCCTTTGAGTGAGCT
GATACCGCTCGCCGCAGCCGAACGACCGAGCGCAGCGAGTCAGTGAGCGAGGAAGCGGAAGAGCGCCCAA
TACGCAAACCGCCTCTCCCCGCGCGTTGGCCGATTCATTAATGCAGCTGGCACGACAGGTTTCCCGACTG
GAAAGCGGGCAGTGAGCGCAACGCAATTAATACGCGTACCGCTAGCCAGGAAGAGTTTGTAGAAACGCAA
AAAGGCCATCCGTCAGGATGGCCTTCTGCTTAGTTTGATGCCTGGCAGTTTATGGCGGGCGTCCTGCCCG
CCACCCTCCGGGCCGTTGCTTCACAACGTTCAAATCCGCTCCCGGCGGATTTGTCCTACTCAGGAGAGCG
TTCACCGACAAACAACAGATAAAACGAAAGGCCCAGTCTTCCGACTGAGCCTTTCGTTTTATTTGATGCC
TGGCAGTTCCCTACTCTCGCG
