>Addgene plasmid #70512 | R777-E228 Hs.RASA1-nostop | addgene partial sequence | sequence record 130508 | pCR8_R1 5'-cgaaccgaacaggcttatgt-3'
CGGTGTGCGTCACCCGGCAACCTTGGGTAGCAGCGAAGTCGAGGCATTTCTGTCCTGGCTGGTCTAGAGG
ATCTAAGCTTGCATGCAAATAATGATTTTATTTTGACTGATAGTGACCTGTTCGTTGCAACAAATTGATA
AGCAATGCTTTCCTATAATGCCAACTTTGTACAAGAAAGTTGACCTGACATCATTGGTTTTTGTATACTG
GTTTTGTTTTTGTTGAAGCAGTTCTGTTATAGCCAGAAGCTTTTTCAATACGTGCTGCTGTGCACCACGC
TCATTACTGAGCGTTCGAAGTTCATCTGAATGAGCCACGCAAATCTCATGCAATGCTGCTAAATCACGGG
ACAGGTCCGTTCTAGAATGCTCTGTAGTGTCCGGAAGTTCAGGTACATTCCCAAGTTCATCTAAAAACAT
GATCATACGATGTTTGTTGCTTTTGATGAATGGATTGACACCTTCCATGTAGGGCTCCTTAGCTCCAAAT
TCCACAAGATTTGCTAAGTTCTGCACAGATTTAGCCACTAATATCAGTGTTCTTGCAGCAATAGGAGATG
GAGAATCTGAGATGATATTGAACATCCGTGGATTCAGGATGGCAGGACAGATGAGTCGAAGAAAAACAAA
ACCACTAACAACTCTTGTTCTCATGGTGGTATTTGTAGGCCACTTATGCTGAACAGATTTCTGTAAACAC
CCATAAATATATCTCAATGTCGGTGGAAGTATTTCTGAAGCCATGAATATTTTCTCCACAAGCTCTGAAA
GTATGTTCAATAGGTGTGTTAAATTAGTGTTCACATCTTCATTTTTTTCTAACTTTGATGGACTTAACTC
ACAAGACTGCTTGCTTTCCATTATCTTTAAAATAGAGTCTTTCAAAGCATGATGAACAAACTGTGTAGCA
GTGGCTTTCATATACTGCTCCATCAAGGTGCTTGCAAGTGTTGTGGCTCGAAATAGGGTAGTGG
